Addgene plasmid #78127: miR373 in pcDNA3.1
Purpose: Mammalian expression of miR373
Depositing lab: Heidi Schwarzenbach. Depositing organization: Universitaetsklinikum Hamburg-Eppendorf. Publication: Increased serum levels of circulating exosomal microRNA-373 in receptor-negative breast cancer patients. Eichelser C, Stuckrath I, Muller V, Milde-Langosch K, Wikman H, Pantel K, Schwarzenbach H. Oncotarget. 2014 Oct 30;5(20):9650-63. 10.18632/oncotarget.2520 PubMed 25333260.
Backbone
  Vector backbone: pcDNA3.1
  Backbone manufacturer: Invitrogen
  Vector type: Mammalian Expression
Growth in bacteria
  Bacterial resistance: Ampicillin, 100 μg/mL
  Growth temperature: 37°C
  Growth strain: DH5alpha
  Copy number: High Copy
Gene/Insert
  Gene/Insert name: miR373
  Species: H. sapiens (human)
  Entrez Gene: MIR373 (a.k.a. MIRN373, hsa-mir-373, miRNA373, mir-373)
  Promoter: CMV
  Cloning method: Restriction Enzyme; 5′ cloning site XhoI (not destroyed); 3′ cloning site XhoI (not destroyed)
  Sequencing primers: 5′ CMV-F; 3′ BGH-Rev
Terms and licenses: Academic/Nonprofit Terms; Industry Terms: Not Available to Industry
How to cite: miR373 in pcDNA3.1 was a gift from Heidi Schwarzenbach (Addgene plasmid # 78127 ; http://n2t.net/addgene:78127 ; RRID:Addgene_78127)
