[The description below was written by a language model from this plasmid's Addgene catalogue record and pLannotate feature annotations shown in this document.]
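Description:
miR373 in pcDNA3.1 is a mammalian expression plasmid of about 5.5 kb built on the Invitrogen pcDNA3.1 backbone and carrying the human microRNA gene MIR373 (hsa-mir-373). It is propagated in E. coli as a high-copy plasmid through its ColE1/pUC-type origin and selected with ampicillin via the β-lactamase gene and its own promoter. An f1 phage origin is also present, along with small remnants of lac regulatory sequence and a bom fragment that belong to the backbone and play no role in expression.

The miR373 insert was cloned into a single XhoI site that remains intact on both sides, so its orientation is not fixed by the cloning strategy. The feature table does not annotate the insert itself. It should lie in the unannotated interval between the T7 promoter and the bovine growth hormone polyadenylation signal, a gap of only a couple of hundred nucleotides, which is consistent with a short precursor-type genomic fragment, although the record does not state its exact extent. Transcription is driven by the human cytomegalovirus immediate early enhancer and promoter and terminated by the bGH poly(A) signal, and the resulting transcript is expected to be processed by the cell's microRNA machinery into mature miR-373. A short annotation labelled as an HIV-1 LTR fragment just downstream of the CMV promoter is probably a similarity hit rather than a functional viral element.

A second cassette places the neomycin phosphotransferase gene under the SV40 early promoter, which includes the SV40 origin, followed by an SV40 poly(A) signal. This allows G418 selection of stably transfected cells. The plasmid is intended for overexpressing miR-373 in mammalian cells, and the associated publication concerns circulating exosomal miR-373 in breast cancer.
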