Features (pLannotate 1.2.2; 19 found; start..end, strand, type, name):
     28..80      -  misc_feature   bom (fragment): basis of mobility region from pBR322
    235..614     +  enhancer       CMV enhancer: human cytomegalovirus immediate early enhancer
    615..818     +  promoter       CMV promoter: human cytomegalovirus (CMV) immediate early promoter
    814..847     +  LTR            5' LTR (truncated) (fragment): truncated 5' long terminal repeat (LTR) from HIV-1
    863..881     +  promoter       T7 promoter: promoter for bacteriophage T7 RNA polymerase
   1113..1337    +  polyA_signal   bGH poly(A) signal: bovine growth hormone polyadenylation signal
   1341..1362    +  promoter       SV40 promoter (fragment): SV40 enhancer and early promoter
   1383..1811    +  rep_origin     f1 ori (sequence partly withheld): f1 bacteriophage origin of replication; arrow indicates direction of (+) strand synthesis
   1825..2154    +  promoter       SV40 promoter: SV40 enhancer and early promoter
   2221..3012    +  CDS            neo: KKA2_KLEPN - Also known as kan, nptII. Experimental evidence at protein level: Swiss-Prot protein existence level 1. Resistance to kanamycin, neomycin, paromomycin, ribostamycin, butirosin and gentamicin B. From Klebsiella pneumoniae.
   3036..3194    +  CDS            ble (fragment): BLE_KLEPN - Experimental evidence at protein level: Swiss-Prot protein existence level 1. Binding protein with a strong affinity to the bleomycin family of antibiotics. Binds to CL990; an antimitotic-antibiotic compound. From Klebsiella pneumoniae.
   3189..3310    +  polyA_signal   SV40 poly(A) signal: SV40 polyadenylation signal
   3383..3399    -  protein_bind   lac operator: The lac repressor binds to the lac operator to inhibit transcription in E. coli. This inhibition can be relieved by adding lactose or isopropyl-β-D-thiogalactopyranoside (IPTG). lac repressor encoded by lacI
   3407..3437    -  promoter       lac promoter: promoter for the E. coli lac operon
   3452..3473    -  protein_bind   CAP binding site: CAP binding activates transcription in the presence of cAMP. E. coli catabolite activator protein
   3486..3578    -  CDS            lacI (fragment): lac repressor; lacI; The lac repressor binds to the lac operator to inhibit transcription in E. coli. This inhibition can be relieved by adding lactose or isopropyl-β-D-thiogalactopyranoside (IPTG).
   3761..4346    -  rep_origin     ori: high-copy-number ColE1/pMB1/pBR322/pUC origin of replication
   4517..5377    -  CDS            AmpR: β-lactamase; bla; confers resistance to ampicillin, carbenicillin, and related antibiotics
   5378..5482    -  promoter       AmpR promoter: bla
>Addgene plasmid #78127 | miR373 in pcDNA3.1 | addgene full sequence | sequence record 146802 | Addgene Assembled Sequence
GACGGATCGGGAGATCTCCCGATCCCCTATGGTGCACTCTCAGTACAATCTGCTCTGATGCCGCATAGTT
AAGCCAGTATCTGCTCCCTGCTTGTGTGTTGGAGGTCGCTGAGTAGTGCGCGAGCAAAATTTAAGCTACA
ACAAGGCAAGGCTTGACCGACAATTGCATGAAGAATCTGCTTAGGGTTAGGCGTTTTGCGCTGCTTCGCG
ATGTACGGGCCAGATATACGCGTTGACATTGATTATTGACTAGTTATTAATAGTAATCAATTACGGGGTC
ATTAGTTCATAGCCCATATATGGAGTTCCGCGTTACATAACTTACGGTAAATGGCCCGCCTGGCTGACCG
CCCAACGACCCCCGCCCATTGACGTCAATAATGACGTATGTTCCCATAGTAACGCCAATAGGGACTTTCC
ATTGACGTCAATGGGTGGAGTATTTACGGTAAACTGCCCACTTGGCAGTACATCAAGTGTATCATATGCC
AAGTACGCCCCCTATTGACGTCAATGACGGTAAATGGCCCGCCTGGCATTATGCCCAGTACATGACCTTA
TGGGACTTTCCTACTTGGCAGTACATCTACGTATTAGTCATCGCTATTACCATGGTGATGCGGTTTTGGC
AGTACATCAATGGGCGTGGATAGCGGTTTGACTCACGGGGATTTCCAAGTCTCCACCCCATTGACGTCAA
TGGGAGTTTGTTTTGGCACCAAAATCAACGGGACTTTCCAAAATGTCGTAACAACTCCGCCCCATTGACG
CAAATGGGCGGTAGGCGTGTACGGTGGGAGGTCTATATAAGCAGAGCTCTCTGGCTAACTAGAGAACCCA
CTGCTTACTGGCTTATCGAAATTAATACGACTCACTATAGGGAGACCCAAGCTGGCTAGCGTTTAAACTT
AAGCTTGGTACCGAGCTCGGATCCACTAGTCCAGTGTGGTGGAATTCTGCAGATATCCAGCACAGTGGCG
GCCGCTCGAGATCTGGGGATACTCAAAATGGGGGCGCTTTCCTTTTTGTCTGTACTGGGAAGTGCTTCGA
TTTTGGGGTGTCCCGGATCCTCGAGTCTAGAGGGCCCGTTTAAACCCGCTGATCAGCCTCGACTGTGCCT
TCTAGTTGCCAGCCATCTGTTGTTTGCCCCTCCCCCGTGCCTTCCTTGACCCTGGAAGGTGCCACTCCCA
CTGTCCTTTCCTAATAAAATGAGGAAATTGCATCGCATTGTCTGAGTAGGTGTCATTCTATTCTGGGGGG
TGGGGTGGGGCAGGACAGCAAGGGGGAGGATTGGGAAGACAATAGCAGGCATGCTGGGGATGCGGTGGGC
TCTATGGCTTCTGAGGCGGAAAGAACCAGCTGGGGCTCTAGGGGGTATCCCC
[124 nt withheld, positions 1383-1506]
C
[91 nt withheld, positions 1508-1598]
A
[49 nt withheld, positions 1600-1648]
CCTTTGACGTTGGAGTCCACGTTCTTT
[37 nt withheld, positions 1676-1712]
ACCCTATCTCGGTCTATTCTTTTGATTTATAAGGGATTTTGCCGATTTCGGCCTATTGGTTAAAAAATGA
GCTGATTTAACAAAAATTTAACGCGAATTAATTCTGTGGAATGTGTGTCAGTTAGGGTGTGGAAAGTCCC
CAGGCTCCCCAGCAGGCAGAAGTATGCAAAGCATGCATCTCAATTAGTCAGCAACCAGGTGTGGAAAGTC
CCCAGGCTCCCCAGCAGGCAGAAGTATGCAAAGCATGCATCTCAATTAGTCAGCAACCATAGTCCCGCCC
CTAACTCCGCCCATCCCGCCCCTAACTCCGCCCAGTTCCGCCCATTCTCCGCCCCATGGCTGACTAATTT
TTTTTATTTATGCAGAGGCCGAGGCCGCCTCTGCCTCTGAGCTATTCCAGAAGTAGTGAGGAGGCTTTTT
TGGAGGCCTAGGCTTTTGCAAAAAGCTCCCGGGAGCTTGTATATCCATTTTCGGATCTGATCAAGAGACA
GGATGAGGATCGTTTCGCATGATTGAACAAGATGGATTGCACGCAGGTTCTCCGGCCGCTTGGGTGGAGA
GGCTATTCGGCTATGACTGGGCACAACAGACAATCGGCTGCTCTGATGCCGCCGTGTTCCGGCTGTCAGC
GCAGGGGCGCCCGGTTCTTTTTGTCAAGACCGACCTGTCCGGTGCCCTGAATGAACTGCAGGACGAGGCA
GCGCGGCTATCGTGGCTGGCCACGACGGGCGTTCCTTGCGCAGCTGTGCTCGACGTTGTCACTGAAGCGG
GAAGGGACTGGCTGCTATTGGGCGAAGTGCCGGGGCAGGATCTCCTGTCATCTCACCTTGCTCCTGCCGA
GAAAGTATCCATCATGGCTGATGCAATGCGGCGGCTGCATACGCTTGATCCGGCTACCTGCCCATTCGAC
CACCAAGCGAAACATCGCATCGAGCGAGCACGTACTCGGATGGAAGCCGGTCTTGTCGATCAGGATGATC
TGGACGAAGAGCATCAGGGGCTCGCGCCAGCCGAACTGTTCGCCAGGCTCAAGGCGCGCATGCCCGACGG
CGAGGATCTCGTCGTGACCCATGGCGATGCCTGCTTGCCGAATATCATGGTGGAAAATGGCCGCTTTTCT
GGATTCATCGACTGTGGCCGGCTGGGTGTGGCGGACCGCTATCAGGACATAGCGTTGGCTACCCGTGATA
TTGCTGAAGAGCTTGGCGGCGAATGGGCTGACCGCTTCCTCGTGCTTTACGGTATCGCCGCTCCCGATTC
GCAGCGCATCGCCTTCTATCGCCTTCTTGACGAGTTCTTCTGAGCGGGACTCTGGGGTTCGAAATGACCG
ACCAAGCGACGCCCAACCTGCCATCACGAGATTTCGATTCCACCGCCGCCTTCTATGAAAGGTTGGGCTT
CGGAATCGTTTTCCGGGACGCCGGCTGGATGATCCTCCAGCGCGGGGATCTCATGCTGGAGTTCTTCGCC
CACCCCAACTTGTTTATTGCAGCTTATAATGGTTACAAATAAAGCAATAGCATCACAAATTTCACAAATA
AAGCATTTTTTTCACTGCATTCTAGTTGTGGTTTGTCCAAACTCATCAATGTATCTTATCATGTCTGTAT
ACCGTCGACCTCTAGCTAGAGCTTGGCGTAATCATGGTCATAGCTGTTTCCTGTGTGAAATTGTTATCCG
CTCACAATTCCACACAACATACGAGCCGGAAGCATAAAGTGTAAAGCCTGGGGTGCCTAATGAGTGAGCT
AACTCACATTAATTGCGTTGCGCTCACTGCCCGCTTTCCAGTCGGGAAACCTGTCGTGCCAGCTGCATTA
ATGAATCGGCCAACGCGCGGGGAGAGGCGGTTTGCGTATTGGGCGCTCTTCCGCTTCCTCGCTCACTGAC
TCGCTGCGCTCGGTCGTTCGGCTGCGGCGAGCGGTATCAGCTCACTCAAAGGCGGTAATACGGTTATCCA
CAGAATCAGGGGATAACGCAGGAAAGAACATGTGAGCAAAAGGCCAGCAAAAGGCCAGGAACCGTAAAAA
GGCCGCGTTGCTGGCGTTTTTCCATAGGCTCCGCCCCCCTGACGAGCATCACAAAAATCGACGCTCAAGT
CAGAGGTGGCGAAACCCGACAGGACTATAAAGATACCAGGCGTTTCCCCCTGGAAGCTCCCTCGTGCGCT
CTCCTGTTCCGACCCTGCCGCTTACCGGATACCTGTCCGCCTTTCTCCCTTCGGGAAGCGTGGCGCTTTC
TCATAGCTCACGCTGTAGGTATCTCAGTTCGGTGTAGGTCGTTCGCTCCAAGCTGGGCTGTGTGCACGAA
CCCCCCGTTCAGCCCGACCGCTGCGCCTTATCCGGTAACTATCGTCTTGAGTCCAACCCGGTAAGACACG
ACTTATCGCCACTGGCAGCAGCCACTGGTAACAGGATTAGCAGAGCGAGGTATGTAGGCGGTGCTACAGA
GTTCTTGAAGTGGTGGCCTAACTACGGCTACACTAGAAGAACAGTATTTGGTATCTGCGCTCTGCTGAAG
CCAGTTACCTTCGGAAAAAGAGTTGGTAGCTCTTGATCCGGCAAACAAACCACCGCTGGTAGCGGTTTTT
TTGTTTGCAAGCAGCAGATTACGCGCAGAAAAAAAGGATCTCAAGAAGATCCTTTGATCTTTTCTACGGG
GTCTGACGCTCAGTGGAACGAAAACTCACGTTAAGGGATTTTGGTCATGAGATTATCAAAAAGGATCTTC
ACCTAGATCCTTTTAAATTAAAAATGAAGTTTTAAATCAATCTAAAGTATATATGAGTAAACTTGGTCTG
ACAGTTACCAATGCTTAATCAGTGAGGCACCTATCTCAGCGATCTGTCTATTTCGTTCATCCATAGTTGC
CTGACTCCCCGTCGTGTAGATAACTACGATACGGGAGGGCTTACCATCTGGCCCCAGTGCTGCAATGATA
CCGCGAGACCCACGCTCACCGGCTCCAGATTTATCAGCAATAAACCAGCCAGCCGGAAGGGCCGAGCGCA
GAAGTGGTCCTGCAACTTTATCCGCCTCCATCCAGTCTATTAATTGTTGCCGGGAAGCTAGAGTAAGTAG
TTCGCCAGTTAATAGTTTGCGCAACGTTGTTGCCATTGCTACAGGCATCGTGGTGTCACGCTCGTCGTTT
GGTATGGCTTCATTCAGCTCCGGTTCCCAACGATCAAGGCGAGTTACATGATCCCCCATGTTGTGCAAAA
AAGCGGTTAGCTCCTTCGGTCCTCCGATCGTTGTCAGAAGTAAGTTGGCCGCAGTGTTATCACTCATGGT
TATGGCAGCACTGCATAATTCTCTTACTGTCATGCCATCCGTAAGATGCTTTTCTGTGACTGGTGAGTAC
TCAACCAAGTCATTCTGAGAATAGTGTATGCGGCGACCGAGTTGCTCTTGCCCGGCGTCAATACGGGATA
ATACCGCGCCACATAGCAGAACTTTAAAAGTGCTCATCATTGGAAAACGTTCTTCGGGGCGAAAACTCTC
AAGGATCTTACCGCTGTTGAGATCCAGTTCGATGTAACCCACTCGTGCACCCAACTGATCTTCAGCATCT
TTTACTTTCACCAGCGTTTCTGGGTGAGCAAAAACAGGAAGGCAAAATGCCGCAAAAAAGGGAATAAGGG
CGACACGGAAATGTTGAATACTCATACTCTTCCTTTTTCAATATTATTGAAGCATTTATCAGGGTTATTG
TCTCATGAGCGGATACATATTTGAATGTATTTAGAAAAATAAACAAATAGGGGTTCCGCGCACATTTCCC
CGAAAAGTGCCACCTGACGTC
