>Addgene plasmid #78127 | miR373 in pcDNA3.1 | depositor partial sequence | sequence record 145665 | oligo for miRNA
CTCGAGATCTGGGGATACTCAAAATGGGGGCGCTTTCCTTTTTGTCTGTACTGG
