>Addgene plasmid #78127 | miR373 in pcDNA3.1 | addgene partial sequence | sequence record 146554 | SV40pro-F2 5'-CCCCATGGCTGACTAATTTTT-3'
GAGGCCGAGGCCGCCTCTGCCTCTGAGCTATTCCAGAAGTAGTGAGGAGGCTTTTTTGGAGGCCTAGGCT
TTTGCAAAAAGCTCCCGGGAGCTTGTATATCCATTTTCGGATCTGATCAAGAGACAGGATGAGGATCGTT
TCGCATGATTGAACAAGATGGATTGCACGCAGGTTCTCCGGCCGCTTGGGTGGAGAGGCTATTCGGCTAT
GACTGGGCACAACAGACAATCGGCTGCTCTGATGCCGCCGTGTTCCGGCTGTCAGCGCAGGGGCGCCCGG
TTCTTTTTGTCAAGACCGACCTGTCCGGTGCCCTGAATGAACTGCAGGACGAGGCAGCGCGGCTATCGTG
GCTGGCCACGACGGGCGTTCCTTGCGCAGCTGTGCTCGACGTTGTCACTGAAGCGGGAAGGGACTGGCTG
CTATTGGGCGAAGTGCCGGGGCAGGATCTCCTGTCATCTCACCTTGCTCCTGCCGAGAAAGTATCCATCA
TGGCTGATGCAATGCGGCGGCTGCATACGCTTGATCCGGCTACCTGCCCATTCGACCACCAAGCGAAACA
TCGCATCGAGCGAGCACGTACTCGGATGGAAGCCGGTCTTGTCGATCAGGATGATCTGGACGAAGAGCAT
CAGGGGCTCGCGCCAGCCGAACTGTTCGCCAGGCTCAAGGCGCGCATGCCCGACGGCGAGGATCTCGTCG
TGACCCATGGCGATGCCTGCTTGCCGAATATCATGGTGGAAAATGGCCGCTTTTCTGGATTCATCGACTG
TGGCCGGCTGGGTGTGGCGGACCGCTATCAGGACATAGCGTTGGCTACCCGTGATATTGCTGAAGAGCTT
GGCGGCGAATGGGCTGACCGCTTCCTCGTGCTTTA
