>Addgene plasmid #78127 | miR373 in pcDNA3.1 | depositor partial sequence | sequence record 146603 | miR373_rev
CTCGAGGATCCGGGACACCCCAAAATCGAAGCACTTCCCAGTACAGACAAAAA
