>Addgene plasmid #78127 | miR373 in pcDNA3.1 | addgene partial sequence | sequence record 146795 | CMV-F 5'-CGCAAATGGGCGGTAGGCGTG-3'
GCAGAGCTCTCTGGCTAACTAGAGAACCCACTGCTTACTGGCTTATCGAAATTAATACGACTCACTATAG
GGAGACCCAAGCTGGCTAGCGTTTAAACTTAAGCTTGGTACCGAGCTCGGATCCACTAGTCCAGTGTGGT
GGAATTCTGCAGATATCCAGCACAGTGGCGGCCGCTCGAGATCTGGGGATACTCAAAATGGGGGCGCTTT
CCTTTTTGTCTGTACTGGGAAGTGCTTCGATTTTGGGGTGTCCCGGATCCTCGAGTCTAGAGGGCCCGTT
TAAACCCGCTGATCAGCCTCGACTGTGCCTTCTAGTTGCCAGCCATCTGTTGTTTGCCCCTCCCCCGTGC
CTTCCTTGACCCTGGAAGGTGCCACTCCCACTGTCCTTTCCTAATAAAATGAGGAAATTGCATCGCATTG
TCTGAGTAGGTGTCATTCTATTCTGGGGGGTGGGGTGGGGCAGGACAGCAAGGGGGAGGATTGGGAAGAC
AATAGCAGGCATGCTGGGGATGCGGTGGGCTCTATGGCTTCTGAGGCGGAAAGAACCAGCTGGGGCTCTA
GGGGGTATCCCC
[124 nt withheld, positions 573-696]
C
[91 nt withheld, positions 698-788]
A
[49 nt withheld, positions 790-838]
CCTTTGACGTTGGA
